>Addgene plasmid #26624 | BirA in pET28a (w400-2) | depositor full sequence | sequence record 12611 | Author sequence
TGGCGAATGGG
[124 nt withheld, positions 12-135]
C
[91 nt withheld, positions 137-227]
A
[49 nt withheld, positions 229-277]
CCTTTGACGTTGGAGTCCACGTTCTTT
[37 nt withheld, positions 305-341]
ACCCTATCTCGGTCTATTCTTTTGATTTATAAGGGATTTTGCCGATTTCGGCCTATTGGTTAAAAAATGA
GCTGATTTAACAAAAATTTAACGCGAATTTTAACAAAATATTAACGTTTACAATTTCAGGTGGCACTTTT
CGGGGAAATGTGCGCGGAACCCCTATTTGTTTATTTTTCTAAATACATTCAAATATGTATCCGCTCATGA
ATTAATTCTTAGAAAAACTCATCGAGCATCAAATGAAACTGCAATTTATTCATATCAGGATTATCAATAC
CATATTTTTGAAAAAGCCGTTTCTGTAATGAAGGAGAAAACTCACCGAGGCAGTTCCATAGGATGGCAAG
ATCCTGGTATCGGTCTGCGATTCCGACTCGTCCAACATCAATACAACCTATTAATTTCCCCTCGTCAAAA
ATAAGGTTATCAAGTGAGAAATCACCATGAGTGACGACTGAATCCGGTGAGAATGGCAAAAGTTTATGCA
TTTCTTTCCAGACTTGTTCAACAGGCCAGCCATTACGCTCGTCATCAAAATCACTCGCATCAACCAAACC
GTTATTCATTCGTGATTGCGCCTGAGCGAGACGAAATACGCGATCGCTGTTAAAAGGACAATTACAAACA
GGAATCGAATGCAACCGGCGCAGGAACACTGCCAGCGCATCAACAATATTTTCACCTGAATCAGGATATT
CTTCTAATACCTGGAATGCTGTTTTCCCGGGGATCGCAGTGGTGAGTAACCATGCATCATCAGGAGTACG
GATAAAATGCTTGATGGTCGGAAGAGGCATAAATTCCGTCAGCCAGTTTAGTCTGACCATCTCATCTGTA
ACATCATTGGCAACGCTACCTTTGCCATGTTTCAGAAACAACTCTGGCGCATCGGGCTTCCCATACAATC
GATAGATTGTCGCACCTGATTGCCCGACATTATCGCGAGCCCATTTATACCCATATAAATCAGCATCCAT
GTTGGAATTTAATCGCGGCCTAGAGCAAGACGTTTCCCGTTGAATATGGCTCATAACACCCCTTGTATTA
CTGTTTATGTAAGCAGACAGTTTTATTGTTCATGACCAAAATCCCTTAACGTGAGTTTTCGTTCCACTGA
GCGTCAGACCCCGTAGAAAAGATCAAAGGATCTTCTTGAGATCCTTTTTTTCTGCGCGTAATCTGCTGCT
TGCAAACAAAAAAACCACCGCTACCAGCGGTGGTTTGTTTGCCGGATCAAGAGCTACCAACTCTTTTTCC
GAAGGTAACTGGCTTCAGCAGAGCGCAGATACCAAATACTGTCCTTCTAGTGTAGCCGTAGTTAGGCCAC
CACTTCAAGAACTCTGTAGCACCGCCTACATACCTCGCTCTGCTAATCCTGTTACCAGTGGCTGCTGCCA
GTGGCGATAAGTCGTGTCTTACCGGGTTGGACTCAAGACGATAGTTACCGGATAAGGCGCAGCGGTCGGG
CTGAACGGGGGGTTCGTGCACACAGCCCAGCTTGGAGCGAACGACCTACACCGAACTGAGATACCTACAG
CGTGAGCTATGAGAAAGCGCCACGCTTCCCGAAGGGAGAAAGGCGGACAGGTATCCGGTAAGCGGCAGGG
TCGGAACAGGAGAGCGCACGAGGGAGCTTCCAGGGGGAAACGCCTGGTATCTTTATAGTCCTGTCGGGTT
TCGCCACCTCTGACTTGAGCGTCGATTTTTGTGATGCTCGTCAGGGGGGCGGAGCCTATGGAAAAACGCC
AGCAACGCGGCCTTTTTACGGTTCCTGGCCTTTTGCTGGCCTTTTGCTCACATGTTCTTTCCTGCGTTAT
CCCCTGATTCTGTGGATAACCGTATTACCGCCTTTGAGTGAGCTGATACCGCTCGCCGCAGCCGAACGAC
CGAGCGCAGCGAGTCAGTGAGCGAGGAAGCGGAAGAGCGCCTGATGCGGTATTTTCTCCTTACGCATCTG
TGCGGTATTTCACACCGCATATATGGTGCACTCTCAGTACAATCTGCTCTGATGCCGCATAGTTAAGCCA
GTATACACTCCGCTATCGCTACGTGACTGGGTCATGGCTGCGCCCCGACACCCGCCAACACCCGCTGACG
CGCCCTGACGGGCTTGTCTGCTCCCGGCATCCGCTTACAGACAAGCTGTGACCGTCTCCGGGAGCTGCAT
GTGTCAGAGGTTTTCACCGTCATCACCGAAACGCGCGAGGCAGCTGCGGTAAAGCTCATCAGCGTGGTCG
TGAAGCGATTCACAGATGTCTGCCTGTTCATCCGCGTCCAGCTCGTTGAGTTTCTCCAGAAGCGTTAATG
TCTGGCTTCTGATAAAGCGGGCCATGTTAAGGGCGGTTTTTTCCTGTTTGGTCACTGATGCCTCCGTGTA
AGGGGGATTTCTGTTCATGGGGGTAATGATACCGATGAAACGAGAGAGGATGCTCACGATACGGGTTACT
GATGATGAACATGCCCGGTTACTGGAACGTTGTGAGGGTAAACAACTGGCGGTATGGATGCGGCGGGACC
AGAGAAAAATCACTCAGGGTCAATGCCAGCGCTTCGTTAATACAGATGTAGGTGTTCCACAGGGTAGCCA
GCAGCATCCTGCGATGCAGATCCGGAACATAATGGTGCAGGGCGCTGACTTCCGCGTTTCCAGACTTTAC
GAAACACGGAAACCGAAGACCATTCATGTTGTTGCTCAGGTCGCAGACGTTTTGCAGCAGCAGTCGCTTC
ACGTTCGCTCGCGTATCGGTGATTCATTCTGCTAACCAGTAAGGCAACCCCGCCAGCCTAGCCGGGTCCT
CAACGACAGGAGCACGATCATGCGCACCCGTGGGGCCGCCATGCCGGCGATAATGGCCTGCTTCTCGCCG
AAACGTTTGGTGGCGGGACCAGTGACGAAGGCTTGAGCGAGGGCGTGCAAGATTCCGAATACCGCAAGCG
ACAGGCCGATCATCGTCGCGCTCCAGCGAAAGCGGTCCTCGCCGAAAATGACCCAGAGCGCTGCCGGCAC
CTGTCCTACGAGTTGCATGATAAAGAAGACAGTCATAAGTGCGGCGACGATAGTCATGCCCCGCGCCCAC
CGGAAGGAGCTGACTGGGTTGAAGGCTCTCAAGGGCATCGGTCGAGATCCCGGTGCCTAATGAGTGAGCT
AACTTACATTAATTGCGTTGCGCTCACTGCCCGCTTTCCAGTCGGGAAACCTGTCGTGCCAGCTGCATTA
ATGAATCGGCCAACGCGCGGGGAGAGGCGGTTTGCGTATTGGGCGCCAGGGTGGTTTTTCTTTTCACCAG
TGAGACGGGCAACAGCTGATTGCCCTTCACCGCCTGGCCCTGAGAGAGTTGCAGCAAGCGGTCCACGCTG
GTTTGCCCCAGCAGGCGAAAATCCTGTTTGATGGTGGTTAACGGCGGGATATAACATGAGCTGTCTTCGG
TATCGTCGTATCCCACTACCGAGATATCCGCACCAACGCGCAGCCCGGACTCGGTAATGGCGCGCATTGC
GCCCAGCGCCATCTGATCGTTGGCAACCAGCATCGCAGTGGGAACGATGCCCTCATTCAGCATTTGCATG
GTTTGTTGAAAACCGGACATGGCACTCCAGTCGCCTTCCCGTTCCGCTATCGGCTGAATTTGATTGCGAG
TGAGATATTTATGCCAGCCAGCCAGACGCAGACGCGCCGAGACAGAACTTAATGGGCCCGCTAACAGCGC
GATTTGCTGGTGACCCAATGCGACCAGATGCTCCACGCCCAGTCGCGTACCGTCTTCATGGGAGAAAATA
ATACTGTTGATGGGTGTCTGGTCAGAGACATCAAGAAATAACGCCGGAACATTAGTGCAGGCAGCTTCCA
CAGCAATGGCATCCTGGTCATCCAGCGGATAGTTAATGATCAGCCCACTGACGCGTTGCGCGAGAAGATT
GTGCACCGCCGCTTTACAGGCTTCGACGCCGCTTCGTTCTACCATCGACACCACCACGCTGGCACCCAGT
TGATCGGCGCGAGATTTAATCGCCGCGACAATTTGCGACGGCGCGTGCAGGGCCAGACTGGAGGTGGCAA
CGCCAATCAGCAACGACTGTTTGCCCGCCAGTTGTTGTGCCACGCGGTTGGGAATGTAATTCAGCTCCGC
CATCGCCGCTTCCACTTTTTCCCGCGTTTTCGCAGAAACGTGGCTGGCCTGGTTCACCACGCGGGAAACG
GTCTGATAAGAGACACCGGCATACTCTGCGACATCGTATAACGTTACTGGTTTCACATTCACCACCCTGA
ATTGACTCTCTTCCGGGCGCTATCATGCCATACCGCGAAAGGTTTTGCGCCATTCGATGGTGTCCGGGAT
CTCGACGCTCTCCCTTATGCGACTCCTGCATTAGGAAGCAGCCCAGTAGTAGGTTGAGGCCGTTGAGCAC
CGCCGCCGCAAGGAATGGTGCATGCAAGGAGATGGCGCCCAACAGTCCCCCGGCCACGGGGCCTGCCACC
ATACCCACGCCGAAACAAGCGCTCATGAGCCCGAAGTGGCGAGCCCGATCTTCCCCATCGGTGATGTCGG
CGATATAGGCGCCAGCAACCGCACCTGTGGCGCCGGTGATGCCGGCCACGATGCGTCCGGCGTAGAGGAT
CGAGATCTCGATCCCGCGAAATTAATACGACTCACTATAGGGGAATTGTGAGCGGATAACAATTCCCCTC
TAGAAATAATTTTGTTTAACTTTAAGAAGGAGATATACCATGAAGGATAACACCGTGCCACTGAAATTGA
TTGCCCTGTTAGCGAACGGTGAATTTCACTCTGGCGAGCAGTTGGGTGAAACGCTGGGAATGAGCCGGGC
GGCTATTAATAAACACATTCAGACACTGCGTGACTGGGGCGTTGATGTCTTTACCGTTCCGGGTAAAGGA
TACAGCCTGCCTGAGCCTATCCAGTTACTTAATGCTAAACAGATATTGGGTCAGCTGGATGGCGGTAGTG
TAGCCGTGCTGCCAGTGATTGACTCCACGAATCAGTACCTTCTTGATCGTATCGGAGAGCTTAAATCGGG
CGATGCTTGCATTGCAGAATACCAGCAGGCTGGCCGTGGTCGCCGGGGTCGGAAATGGTTTTCGCCTTTT
GGCGCAAACTTATATTTGTCGATGTTCTGGCGTCTGGAACAAGGCCCGGCGGCGGCGATTGGTTTAAGTC
TGGTTATCGGTATCGTGATGGCGGAAGTATTACGCAAGCTGGGTGCAGATAAAGTTCGTGTTAAATGGCC
TAATGACCTCTATCTGCAGGATCGCAAGCTGGCAGGCATTCTGGTGGAGCTGACTGGCAAAACTGGCGAT
GCGGCGCAAATAGTCATTGGAGCCGGGATCAACATGGCAATGCGCCGTGTTGAAGAGAGTGTCGTTAATC
AGGGGTGGATCACGCTGCAGGAAGCGGGGATCAATCTCGATCGTAATACGTTGGCGGCCATGCTAATACG
TGAATTACGTGCTGCGTTGGAACTCTTCGAACAAGAAGGATTGGCACCTTATCTGTCGCGCTGGGAAAAG
CTGGATAATTTTATTAATCGCCCAGTGAAACTTATCATTGGTGATAAAGAAATATTTGGCATTTCACGCG
GAATAGACAAACAGGGGGCTTTATTACTTGAGCAGGATGGAATAATAAAACCCTGGATGGGCGGTGAAAT
ATCCCTGCGTAGTGCAGAAAAAGGTAAGCTTGCGGCCGCACTCGAGCACCACCACCACCACCACTGAGAT
CCGGCTGCTAACAAAGCCCGAAAGGAAGCTGAGTTGGCTGCTGCCACCGCTGAGCAATAACTAGCATAAC
CCCTTGGGGCCTCTAAACGGGTCTTGAGGGGTTTTTTGCTGAAAGGAGGAACTATATCCGGAT
Features (pLannotate 1.2.2; 19 found; start..end, strand, type, name):
     12..467     +  rep_origin     f1 ori (sequence partly withheld): f1 bacteriophage origin of replication; arrow indicates direction of (+) strand synthesis
    494..551     +  promoter       AmpR promoter (fragment): bla
    560..1375    -  CDS            KanR: aminoglycoside phosphotransferase; aph(3')-Ia; confers resistance to kanamycin in bacteria or G418 (Geneticin®) in eukaryotes
   1497..2085    +  rep_origin     ori: high-copy-number ColE1/pMB1/pBR322/pUC origin of replication
   2271..2413    -  misc_feature   bom: basis of mobility region from pBR322
   2515..2706    -  CDS            rop: Rop protein, which maintains plasmids at low copy number; rop
   2723..3103    +  CDS            YPB1_ECOLX: Protein predicted: Swiss-Prot protein existence level 4. From Escherichia coli.
   3175..3466    -  CDS            TcR (fragment): tetracycline efflux protein; tet; confers resistance to tetracycline
   3481..3502    -  protein_bind   CAP binding site: CAP binding activates transcription in the presence of cAMP. E. coli catabolite activator protein
   3515..4597    -  CDS            lacI: lac repressor; lacI; The lac repressor binds to the lac operator to inhibit transcription in E. coli. This inhibition can be relieved by adding lactose or isopropyl-β-D-thiogalactopyranoside (IPTG).
   4598..4675    -  promoter       lacI promoter: lacI
   4683..4962    -  CDS            TcR (fragment): tetracycline efflux protein; tet; confers resistance to tetracycline
   4984..5002    +  promoter       T7 promoter: promoter for bacteriophage T7 RNA polymerase
   5003..5027    +  protein_bind   lac operator: The lac repressor binds to the lac operator to inhibit transcription in E. coli. This inhibition can be relieved by adding lactose or isopropyl-β-D-thiogalactopyranoside (IPTG). lac repressor encoded by lacI
   5042..5064    +  RBS            RBS: efficient ribosome binding site from bacteriophage T7 gene 10 (Olins and Rangwala, 1989)
   5071..6033    +  CDS            birA: BIRA_ECOLI - Also known as bioR, dhbB. Experimental evidence at protein level: Swiss-Prot protein existence level 1. Acts both as a biotin--[acetyl-CoA-carboxylase] ligase and a biotin-operon repressor. In the presence of ATP, BirA activates biotin to form the BirA-biotinyl-5'-adenylate (BirA-bio-5'-AMP or holoBirA) complex. HoloBirA can either transfer the biotinyl moiety to the biotin carboxyl carrier protein (BCCP) subunit of acetyl-CoA carboxylase, or bind to the biotin operator site and inhibit transcription of the operon. From Escherichia coli (strain K12).
   6058..6075    +  CDS            9xHis (fragment): 9xHis affinity tag
   6085..6134    +  CDS            SET1 (fragment): solubility-enhancement tag derived from T7 phage gene 10B
   6142..6189    +  terminator     T7 terminator: transcription terminator for bacteriophage T7 RNA polymerase
