>Addgene plasmid #26624 | BirA in pET28a (w400-2) | addgene full sequence | sequence record 228306 | Addgene NGS Result
CATGTTCTTTCCTGCGTTATCCCCTGATTCTGTGGATAACCGTATTACCGCCTTTGAGTGAGCTGATACC
GCTCGCCGCAGCCGAACGACCGAGCGCAGCGAGTCAGTGAGCGAGGAAGCGGAAGAGCGCCTGATGCGGT
ATTTTCTCCTTACGCATCTGTGCGGTATTTCACACCGCAATGGTGCACTCTCAGTACAATCTGCTCTGAT
GCCGCATAGTTAAGCCAGTATACACTCCGCTATCGCTACGTGACTGGGTCATGGCTGCGCCCCGACACCC
GCCAACACCCGCTGACGCGCCCTGACGGGCTTGTCTGCTCCCGGCATCCGCTTACAGACAAGCTGTGACC
GTCTCCGGGAGCTGCATGTGTCAGAGGTTTTCACCGTCATCACCGAAACGCGCGAGGCAGCTGCGGTAAA
GCTCATCAGCGTGGTCGTGAAGCGATTCACAGATGTCTGCCTGTTCATCCGCGTCCAGCTCGTTGAGTTT
CTCCAGAAGCGTTAATGTCTGGCTTCTGATAAAGCGGGCCATGTTAAGGGCGGTTTTTTCCTGTTTGGTC
ACTGATGCCTCCGTGTAAGGGGGATTTCTGTTCATGGGGGTAATGATACCGATGAAACGAGAGAGGATGC
TCACGATACGGGTTACTGATGATGAACATGCCCGGTTACTGGAACGTTGTGAGGGTAAACAACTGGCGGT
ATGGATGCGGCGGGACCAGAGAAAAATCACTCAGGGTCAATGCCAGCGCTTCGTTAATACAGATGTAGGT
GTTCCACAGGGTAGCCAGCAGCATCCTGCGATGCAGATCCGGAACATAATGGTGCAGGGCGCTGACTTCC
GCGTTTCCAGACTTTACGAAACACGGAAACCGAAGACCATTCATGTTGTTGCTCAGGTCGCAGACGTTTT
GCAGCAGCAGTCGCTTCACGTTCGCTCGCGTATCGGTGATTCATTCTGCTAACCAGTAAGGCAACCCCGC
CAGCCTAGCCGGGTCCTCAACGACAGGAGCACGATCATGCGCACCCGTGGGGCCGCCATGCCGGCGATAA
TGGCCTGCTTCTCGCCGAAACGTTTGGTGGCGGGACCAGTGACGAAGGCTTGAGCGAGGGCGTGCAAGAT
TCCGAATACCGCAAGCGACAGGCCGATCATCGTCGCGCTCCAGCGAAAGCGGTCCTCGCCGAAAATGACC
CAGAGCGCTGCCGGCACCTGTCCTACGAGTTGCATGATAAAGAAGACAGTCATAAGTGCGGCGACGATAG
TCATGCCCCGCGCCCACCGGAAGGAGCTGACTGGGTTGAAGGCTCTCAAGGGCATCGGTCGAGATCCCGG
TGCCTAATGAGTGAGCTAACTTACATTAATTGCGTTGCGCTCACTGCCCGCTTTCCAGTCGGGAAACCTG
TCGTGCCAGCTGCATTAATGAATCGGCCAACGCGCGGGGAGAGGCGGTTTGCGTATTGGGCGCCAGGGTG
GTTTTTCTTTTCACCAGTGAGACGGGCAACAGCTGATTGCCCTTCACCGCCTGGCCCTGAGAGAGTTGCA
GCAAGCGGTCCACGCTGGTTTGCCCCAGCAGGCGAAAATCCTGTTTGATGGTGGTTAACGGCGGGATATA
ACATGAGCTGTCTTCGGTATCGTCGTATCCCACTACCGAGATATCCGCACCAACGCGCAGCCCGGACTCG
GTAATGGCGCGCATTGCGCCCAGCGCCATCTGATCGTTGGCAACCAGCATCGCAGTGGGAACGATGCCCT
CATTCAGCATTTGCATGGTTTGTTGAAAACCGGACATGGCACTCCAGTCGCCTTCCCGTTCCGCTATCGG
CTGAATTTGATTGCGAGTGAGATATTTATGCCAGCCAGCCAGACGCAGACGCGCCGAGACAGAACTTAAT
GGGCCCGCTAACAGCGCGATTTGCTGGTGACCCAATGCGACCAGATGCTCCACGCCCAGTCGCGTACCGT
CTTCATGGGAGAAAATAATACTGTTGATGGGTGTCTGGTCAGAGACATCAAGAAATAACGCCGGAACATT
AGTGCAGGCAGCTTCCACAGCAATGGCATCCTGGTCATCCAGCGGATAGTTAATGATCAGCCCACTGACG
CGTTGCGCGAGAAGATTGTGCACCGCCGCTTTACAGGCTTCGACGCCGCTTCGTTCTACCATCGACACCA
CCACGCTGGCACCCAGTTGATCGGCGCGAGATTTAATCGCCGCGACAATTTGCGACGGCGCGTGCAGGGC
CAGACTGGAGGTGGCAACGCCAATCAGCAACGACTGTTTGCCCGCCAGTTGTTGTGCCACGCGGTTGGGA
ATGTAATTCAGCTCCGCCATCGCCGCTTCCACTTTTTCCCGCGTTTTCGCAGAAACGTGGCTGGCCTGGT
TCACCACGCGGGAAACGGTCTGATAAGAGACACCGGCATACTCTGCGACATCGTATAACGTTACTGGTTT
CACATTCACCACCCTGAATTGACTCTCTTCCGGGCGCTATCATGCCATACCGCGAAAGGTTTTGCGCCAT
TCGATGGTGTCCGGGATCTCGACGCTCTCCCTTATGCGACTCCTGCATTAGGAAGCAGCCCAGTAGTAGG
TTGAGGCCGTTGAGCACCGCCGCCGCAAGGAATGGTGCATGCAAGGAGATGGCGCCCAACAGTCCCCCGG
CCACGGGGCCTGCCACCATACCCACGCCGAAACAAGCGCTCATGAGCCCGAAGTGGCGAGCCCGATCTTC
CCCATCGGTGATGTCGGCGATATAGGCGCCAGCAACCGCACCTGTGGCGCCGGTGATGCCGGCCACGATG
CGTCCGGCGTAGAGGATCGAGATCTCGATCCCGCGAAATTAATACGACTCACTATAGGGGAATTGTGAGC
GGATAACAATTCCCCTCTAGAAATAATTTTGTTTAACTTTAAGAAGGAGATATACCATGAAGGATAACAC
CGTGCCACTGAAATTGATTGCCCTGTTAGCGAACGGTGAATTTCACTCTGGCGAGCAGTTGGGTGAAACG
CTGGGAATGAGCCGGGCGGCTATTAATAAACACATTCAGACACTGCGTGACTGGGGCGTTGATGTCTTTA
CCGTTCCGGGTAAAGGATACAGCCTGCCTGAGCCTATCCAGTTACTTAATGCTAAACAGATATTGGGTCA
GCTGGATGGCGGTAGTGTAGCCGTGCTGCCAGTGATTGACTCCACGAATCAGTACCTTCTTGATCGTATC
GGAGAGCTTAAATCGGGCGATGCTTGCATTGCAGAATACCAGCAGGCTGGCCGTGGTCGCCGGGGTCGGA
AATGGTTTTCGCCTTTTGGCGCAAACTTATATTTGTCGATGTTCTGGCGTCTGGAACAAGGCCCGGCGGC
GGCGATTGGTTTAAGTCTGGTTATCGGTATCGTGATGGCGGAAGTATTACGCAAGCTGGGTGCAGATAAA
GTTCGTGTTAAATGGCCTAATGACCTCTATCTGCAGGATCGCAAGCTGGCAGGCATTCTGGTGGAGCTGA
CTGGCAAAACTGGCGATGCGGCGCAAATAGTCATTGGAGCCGGGATCAACATGGCAATGCGCCGTGTTGA
AGAGAGTGTCGTTAATCAGGGGTGGATCACGCTGCAGGAAGCGGGGATCAATCTCGATCGTAATACGTTG
GCGGCCATGCTAATACGTGAATTACGTGCTGCGTTGGAACTCTTCGAACAAGAAGGATTGGCACCTTATC
TGTCGCGCTGGGAAAAGCTGGATAATTTTATTAATCGCCCAGTGAAACTTATCATTGGTGATAAAGAAAT
ATTTGGCATTTCACGCGGAATAGACAAACAGGGGGCTTTATTACTTGAGCAGGATGGAATAATAAAACCC
TGGATGGGCGGTGAAATATCCCTGCGTAGTGCAGAAAAAGGTAAGCTTGCGGCCGCACTCGAGCACCACC
ACCACCACCACTGAGATCCGGCTGCTAACAAAGCCCGAAAGGAAGCTGAGTTGGCTGCTGCCACCGCTGA
GCAATAACTAGCATAACCCCTTGGGGCCTCTAAACGGGTCTTGAGGGGTTTTTTGCTGAAAGGAGGAACT
ATATCCGGATTGGCGAATGGG
[124 nt withheld, positions 4082-4205]
C
[91 nt withheld, positions 4207-4297]
A
[49 nt withheld, positions 4299-4347]
CCTTTGACGTTGGAGTCCACGTTCTTT
[37 nt withheld, positions 4375-4411]
ACCCTATCTCGGTCTATTCTTTTGATTTATAAGGGATTTTGCCGATTTCGGCCTATTGGTTAAAAAATGA
GCTGATTTAACAAAAATTTAACGCGAATTTTAACAAAATATTAACGCTTACAATTTAGGTGGCACTTTTC
GGGGAAATGTGCGCGGAACCCCTATTTGTTTATTTTTCTAAATACATTCAAATATGTATCCGCTCATGAA
TTAATTCTTAGAAAAACTCATCGAGCATCAAATGAAACTGCAATTTATTCATATCAGGATTATCAATACC
ATATTTTTGAAAAAGCCGTTTCTGTAATGAAGGAGAAAACTCACCGAGGCAGTTCCATAGGATGGCAAGA
TCCTGGTATCGGTCTGCGATTCCGACTCGTCCAACATCAATACAACCTATTAATTTCCCCTCGTCAAAAA
TAAGGTTATCAAGTGAGAAATCACCATGAGTGACGACTGAATCCGGTGAGAATGGCAAAAGTTTATGCAT
TTCTTTCCAGACTTGTTCAACAGGCCAGCCATTACGCTCGTCATCAAAATCACTCGCATCAACCAAACCG
TTATTCATTCGTGATTGCGCCTGAGCGAGACGAAATACGCGATCGCTGTTAAAAGGACAATTACAAACAG
GAATCGAATGCAACCGGCGCAGGAACACTGCCAGCGCATCAACAATATTTTCACCTGAATCAGGATATTC
TTCTAATACCTGGAATGCTGTTTTCCCGGGGATCGCAGTGGTGAGTAACCATGCATCATCAGGAGTACGG
ATAAAATGCTTGATGGTCGGAAGAGGCATAAATTCCGTCAGCCAGTTTAGTCTGACCATCTCATCTGTAA
CATCATTGGCAACGCTACCTTTGCCATGTTTCAGAAACAACTCTGGCGCATCGGGCTTCCCATACAATCG
ATAGATTGTCGCACCTGATTGCCCGACATTATCGCGAGCCCATTTATACCCATATAAATCAGCATCCATG
TTGGAATTTAATCGCGGCCTAGAGCAAGACGTTTCCCGTTGAATATGGCTCATAACACCCCTTGTATTAC
TGTTTATGTAAGCAGACAGTTTTATTGTTCATGACCAAAATCCCTTAACGTGAGTTTTCGTTCCACTGAG
CGTCAGACCCCGTAGAAAAGATCAAAGGATCTTCTTGAGATCCTTTTTTTCTGCGCGTAATCTGCTGCTT
GCAAACAAAAAAACCACCGCTACCAGCGGTGGTTTGTTTGCCGGATCAAGAGCTACCAACTCTTTTTCCG
AAGGTAACTGGCTTCAGCAGAGCGCAGATACCAAATACTGTCCTTCTAGTGTAGCCGTAGTTAGGCCACC
ACTTCAAGAACTCTGTAGCACCGCCTACATACCTCGCTCTGCTAATCCTGTTACCAGTGGCTGCTGCCAG
TGGCGATAAGTCGTGTCTTACCGGGTTGGACTCAAGACGATAGTTACCGGATAAGGCGCAGCGGTCGGGC
TGAACGGGGGGTTCGTGCACACAGCCCAGCTTGGAGCGAACGACCTACACCGAACTGAGATACCTACAGC
GTGAGCTATGAGAAAGCGCCACGCTTCCCGAAGGGAGAAAGGCGGACAGGTATCCGGTAAGCGGCAGGGT
CGGAACAGGAGAGCGCACGAGGGAGCTTCCAGGGGGAAACGCCTGGTATCTTTATAGTCCTGTCGGGTTT
CGCCACCTCTGACTTGAGCGTCGATTTTTGTGATGCTCGTCAGGGGGGCGGAGCCTATGGAAAAACGCCA
GCAACGCGGCCTTTTTACGGTTCCTGGCCTTTTGCTGGCCTTTTGCTCA
Features (pLannotate 1.2.2; 20 found; start..end, strand, type, name):
      1..125     +  rep_origin     RSF ori (fragment): Plasmids containing the RSF 1030 origin of replication can be propagated in E. coli cells that contain additional plasmids with compatible origins.
    130..269     -  misc_feature   bom: basis of mobility region from pBR322
    371..562     -  CDS            rop: Rop protein, which maintains plasmids at low copy number; rop
    579..959     +  CDS            YPB1_ECOLX: Protein predicted: Swiss-Prot protein existence level 4. From Escherichia coli.
   1031..1322    -  CDS            TcR (fragment): tetracycline efflux protein; tet; confers resistance to tetracycline
   1337..1358    -  protein_bind   CAP binding site: CAP binding activates transcription in the presence of cAMP. E. coli catabolite activator protein
   1371..2453    -  CDS            lacI: lac repressor; lacI; The lac repressor binds to the lac operator to inhibit transcription in E. coli. This inhibition can be relieved by adding lactose or isopropyl-β-D-thiogalactopyranoside (IPTG).
   2454..2531    -  promoter       lacI promoter: lacI
   2539..2818    -  CDS            TcR (fragment): tetracycline efflux protein; tet; confers resistance to tetracycline
   2840..2858    +  promoter       T7 promoter: promoter for bacteriophage T7 RNA polymerase
   2859..2883    +  protein_bind   lac operator: The lac repressor binds to the lac operator to inhibit transcription in E. coli. This inhibition can be relieved by adding lactose or isopropyl-β-D-thiogalactopyranoside (IPTG). lac repressor encoded by lacI
   2898..2920    +  RBS            RBS: efficient ribosome binding site from bacteriophage T7 gene 10 (Olins and Rangwala, 1989)
   2927..3889    +  CDS            birA: BIRA_ECOLI - Also known as bioR, dhbB. Experimental evidence at protein level: Swiss-Prot protein existence level 1. Acts both as a biotin--[acetyl-CoA-carboxylase] ligase and a biotin-operon repressor. In the presence of ATP, BirA activates biotin to form the BirA-biotinyl-5'-adenylate (BirA-bio-5'-AMP or holoBirA) complex. HoloBirA can either transfer the biotinyl moiety to the biotin carboxyl carrier protein (BCCP) subunit of acetyl-CoA carboxylase, or bind to the biotin operator site and inhibit transcription of the operon. From Escherichia coli (strain K12).
   3914..3931    +  CDS            9xHis (fragment): 9xHis affinity tag
   3941..3990    +  CDS            SET1 (fragment): solubility-enhancement tag derived from T7 phage gene 10B
   3998..4045    +  terminator     T7 terminator: transcription terminator for bacteriophage T7 RNA polymerase
   4082..4510    +  rep_origin     f1 ori (sequence partly withheld): f1 bacteriophage origin of replication; arrow indicates direction of (+) strand synthesis
   4563..4620    +  promoter       AmpR promoter (fragment): bla
   4629..5444    -  CDS            KanR: aminoglycoside phosphotransferase; aph(3')-Ia; confers resistance to kanamycin in bacteria or G418 (Geneticin®) in eukaryotes
   5566..6154    +  rep_origin     ori: high-copy-number ColE1/pMB1/pBR322/pUC origin of replication
