[The description below was written by a language model from this plasmid's Addgene catalogue record and pLannotate feature annotations shown in this document.]
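Description:
BirA in pET28a (w400-2) is a bacterial expression plasmid that places the E. coli biotin ligase gene birA in the Novagen pET28a backbone. According to the depositor, the gene was amplified from the TOP10F' strain and inserted between the NcoI site, which was destroyed during cloning, and the HindIII site, which was retained. The plasmid carries a ColE1/pBR322-type origin together with the bom region and the rop gene. It is selected with kanamycin through the aph(3')-Ia resistance gene. An f1 origin is also present, which permits single-stranded DNA production. The catalogue lists the plasmid as high copy, although rop is normally associated with lowered copy number. The short tetracycline-resistance, RSF ori, AmpR promoter and SET1 hits in the annotation are fragmentary matches to backbone sequence, not functional elements.

The expression cassette is the standard pET arrangement. A T7 promoter is followed by a lac operator and the T7 gene 10 ribosome binding site, then the birA coding sequence of about 960 bp, a short backbone-encoded C-terminal His tag (an 18-nt match, consistent with six histidines), and the T7 terminator. The plasmid also encodes lacI under its own promoter, so transcription stays repressed until IPTG is added, and expression requires a host that supplies T7 RNA polymerase. BirA activates biotin with ATP and transfers it to its acceptor protein. The record does not state an intended application. The design suits overproduction and metal-affinity purification of His-tagged biotin ligase, an enzyme commonly used for site-specific biotinylation of proteins carrying a biotin acceptor sequence. The depositor's sequence and the repository's sequencing result show the same feature layout and differ by only a few nucleotides in length.
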