Addgene plasmid #26624: BirA in pET28a (w400-2)
Depositing lab: Eric Campeau. Depositing organization: University of Massachusetts, Worcester.
Backbone
  Vector backbone: pET28a
  Backbone manufacturer: Novagen
  Backbone size w/o insert (bp): 5247
  Vector type: Bacterial Expression
Growth in bacteria
  Bacterial resistance: Kanamycin, 50 μg/mL
  Growth temperature: 37°C
  Growth strain: DH5alpha
  Growth instructions: TOP10F', 37oC
  Copy number: High Copy
Gene/Insert
  Gene/Insert name: BirA (alt name: biotin ligase)
  Species: E.coli
  Insert size (bp): 967
  Tag / fusion protein: His (C terminal on backbone)
  Cloning method: Restriction Enzyme; 5′ cloning site Nco I (destroyed during cloning); 3′ cloning site Hind III (not destroyed)
  Sequencing primers: 5′ T7
Terms and licenses: Academic/Nonprofit Terms; Industry Terms: Not Available to Industry
Depositor comments: BirA gene was amplified from E.coli TOP10F' strain and subcloned into the pET28A vector.
How to cite: BirA in pET28a (w400-2) was a gift from Eric Campeau (Addgene plasmid # 26624 ; http://n2t.net/addgene:26624 ; RRID:Addgene_26624)
