>Addgene plasmid #26624 | BirA in pET28a (w400-2) | addgene partial sequence | sequence record 35115 | 26624 with T7-term
GGCTTTGTTAGCAGCCGGATCTCAGTGGTGGTGGTGGTGGTGCTCGAGTGCGGCCGCAAGCTTACCTTTT
TCTGCACTACGCAGGGATATTTCACCGCCCATCCAGGGTTTTATTATTCCATCCTGCTCAAGTAATAAAG
CCCCCTGTTTGTCTATTCCGCGTGAAATGCCAAATATTTCTTTATCACCAATGATAAGTTTCACTGGGCG
ATTAATAAAATTATCCAGCTTTTCCCAGCGCGACAGATAAGGTGCCAATCCTTCTTGTTCGAAGAGTTCC
AACGCAGCACGTAATTCACGTATTAGCATGGCCGCCAACGTATTACGATCGAGATTGATCCCCGCTTCCT
GCAGCGTGATCCACCCCTGATTAACGACACTCTCTTCAACACGGCGCATTGCCATGTTGATCCCGGCTCC
AATGACTATTTGCGCCGCATCGCCAGTTTTGCCAGTCAGCTCCACCAGAATGCCTGCCAGCTTGCGATCC
TGCAGATAGAGGTCATTAGGCCATTTAACACGAACTTTATCTGCACCCAGCTTGCGTAATACTTCCGCCA
TCACGATACCGATAACCAGACTTAAACCAATCGCCGCCGCCGGGCCTTGTTCCAGACGCCAGAACATCGA
CAAATATAAGTTTGCGCCAAAAGGCGAAAACCATTTCCGACCCCGGCGACCACGGCCAGCCTGCTGGTAT
TCTGCAATGCAAGCATCGCCCGATTTAAGCTCTCCGATACGATCAAGAAGGTACTGATTCGTGGAGTCAA
TCACTGGCAGCACGGCTACACTACCGCCATCCAGCTGACCCAATATCTGTTTAGCATTAAGTAACTGGAT
AGGCTCAGGCAGGCTGTATCCTTTACCCGGAACGGTAAAGACATCAACGCCCCAGTCACGCAGTGTCTGA
ATGTGTTTATTAATAGCCGCCCGGCTCAT
